Addgene plasmid #158969: pAAV_2pabPAC
Purpose: 2P-activatable bPAC for AAV
Depositing lab: Michiyuki Matsuda. Depositing organization: Kyoto University, Graduate School of Biostudies. Publication: Single-Cell Activation of the cAMP-Signaling Pathway in 3D Tissues with FRET-Assisted Two-Photon Activation of bPAC. Kinjo T, Watabe T, Kobachi K, Terai K, Matsuda M. ACS Chem Biol. 2020 Oct 19. doi: 10.1021/acschembio.0c00333. PubMed 33074647.
Backbone
  Vector backbone: pAAV
  Backbone manufacturer: Cell Biolabs Inc
  Backbone size w/o insert (bp): 4600
  Total vector size (bp): 7100
  Vector type: AAV
Growth in bacteria
  Bacterial resistance: Ampicillin, 100 μg/mL
  Growth temperature: 37°C
  Growth strain: NEB Stable
  Copy number: Unknown
Gene/Insert
  Gene/Insert name: 2pabPAC (alt name: mTFP1(d11)_bPAC_P2Av3_mTFP1)
  Species: Beggiatoa sp and Clavularia sp.
  Insert size (bp): 2500
  Promoter: CMV
  Cloning method: Gateway Cloning
  Sequencing primers: 5′ CMV-F; 3′ hGR-PA-R
Terms and licenses: Academic/Nonprofit Terms; Industry Terms: Not Available to Industry
How to cite: pAAV_2pabPAC was a gift from Michiyuki Matsuda (Addgene plasmid # 158969 ; http://n2t.net/addgene:158969 ; RRID:Addgene_158969)
