[The description below was written by a language model from this plasmid's Addgene catalogue record, the feature table of its GenBank file and pLannotate feature annotations shown in this document.]
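Description:
pAAV_2pabPAC is an adeno-associated virus transfer plasmid of about 7.1 kb, built on a commercial pAAV backbone for packaging a two-photon-activatable version of the photoactivated adenylyl cyclase bPAC. In bacteria it replicates from a high-copy ColE1/pUC-type origin and is selected with ampicillin through the bla gene. A filamentous phage (f1/M13) origin is also present. The expression cassette lies between two AAV2 inverted terminal repeats, which are the cis elements needed for replication and encapsidation of the recombinant genome when rep, cap and helper functions are provided in trans.

Between the ITRs, the CMV immediate-early enhancer and promoter drive transcription. One annotation places a truncated β-globin intron just downstream of the promoter, an element that usually improves mRNA processing and expression. The roughly 2.5 kb insert, introduced by Gateway cloning, is described as mTFP1(d11)_bPAC_P2Av3_mTFP1. It starts with a shortened copy of the Clavularia-derived teal fluorescent protein mTFP1, joined to bPAC from Beggiatoa, then a porcine teschovirus P2A ribosome-skipping peptide and a second, full-length codon-optimised mTFP1, ending at the human growth hormone polyadenylation signal. Neither feature table annotates the bPAC coding region itself, which presumably occupies the unlabelled stretch between the first mTFP1 and P2A. The two sequence records held for this plasmid also differ slightly in length and in the arrangement of the backbone features.

According to the associated publication title, the fused mTFP1 enables FRET-assisted two-photon activation of bPAC. The separately released mTFP1 would presumably serve as a free expression marker, though the record does not say so. The construct is intended for AAV-mediated delivery to trigger cAMP signalling in individual cells within three-dimensional tissues.
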