LOCUS       Exported 7084 bp ds-DNA circular SYN 12-MAY-2021
DEFINITION  2P-activatable bPAC for AAV.
ACCESSION   .
VERSION     .
KEYWORDS    pAAV_2pabPAC
SOURCE      synthetic DNA construct
  ORGANISM  synthetic DNA construct
REFERENCE   1 (bases 1 to 7084)
  AUTHORS   Kinjo T, Watabe T, Kobachi K, Terai K, Matsuda M
  TITLE     Single-Cell Activation of the cAMP-Signaling Pathway in 3D Tissues
            with FRET-Assisted Two-Photon Activation of bPAC.
  JOURNAL   ACS Chem Biol. 2020 Oct 19. doi: 10.1021/acschembio.0c00333.
  PUBMED    33074647
REFERENCE   2 (bases 1 to 7084)
  AUTHORS   .
  TITLE     Direct Submission
  JOURNAL   Exported May 12, 2021 from SnapGene Server 1.1.58
            http://www.snapgene.com
FEATURES             Location/Qualifiers
     source          1..7084
                     /organism="synthetic DNA construct"
                     /mol_type="other DNA"
     enhancer        201..504
                     /label=CMV enhancer
                     /note="human cytomegalovirus immediate early enhancer"
     promoter        505..708
                     /label=CMV promoter
                     /note="human cytomegalovirus (CMV) immediate early
                     promoter"
     primer_bind     659..679
                     /label=CMV-F
                     /note="Human CMV immediate early promoter, forward primer"
     primer_bind     705..729
                     /label=LNCX
                     /note="Human CMV promoter, forward primer"
     CDS             3044..3100
                     /codon_start=1
                     /product="2A peptide from porcine teschovirus-1
                     polyprotein"
                     /label=P2A
                     /note="Eukaryotic ribosomes fail to insert a peptide bond
                     between the Gly and Pro residues, yielding separate
                     polypeptides."
                     /translation="ATNFSLLKQAGDVEENPGP"
     CDS             3101..3811
                     /codon_start=1
                     /product="monomeric teal (cyan) fluorescent protein (Ai et
                     al., 2006)"
                     /label=mTFP1
                     /note="mammalian codon-optimized"
                     /translation="MVSKGEETTMGVIKPDMKIKLKMEGNVNGHAFVIEGEGEGKPYDG
                     TNTINLEVKEGAPLPFSYDILTTAFAYGNRAFTKYPDDIPNYFKQSFPEGYSWERTMTF
                     EDKGIVKVKSDISMEEDSFIYEIHLKGENFPPNGPVMQKKTTGWDASTERMYVRDGVLK
                     GDVKHKLLLEGGGHHRVDFKTIYRAKKAVKLPDYHFVDHRIEILNHDKDYNKVTVYESA
                     VARNSTDGMDELYK"
     polyA_signal    3826..4302
                     /label=hGH poly(A) signal
                     /note="human growth hormone polyadenylation signal"
     primer_bind     complement(4025..4044)
                     /label=hGH-PA-R
                     /note="Human growth hormone terminator, reverse primer"
     repeat_region   4340..4469
                     /label=AAV2 ITR (alternate)
                     /note="Functional equivalent of wild-type AAV2 ITR"
     rep_origin      complement(4531..5119)
                     /direction=LEFT
                     /label=ori
                     /note="high-copy-number ColE1/pMB1/pBR322/pUC origin of
                     replication"
     primer_bind     complement(4611..4630)
                     /label=pBR322ori-F
                     /note="pBR322 origin, forward primer"
     CDS             complement(5290..6150)
                     /codon_start=1
                     /gene="bla"
                     /product="beta-lactamase"
                     /label=AmpR
                     /note="confers resistance to ampicillin, carbenicillin, and
                     related antibiotics"
                     /translation="MSIQHFRVALIPFFAAFCLPVFAHPETLVKVKDAEDQLGARVGYI
                     ELDLNSGKILESFRPEERFPMMSTFKVLLCGAVLSRIDAGQEQLGRRIHYSQNDLVEYS
                     PVTEKHLTDGMTVRELCSAAITMSDNTAANLLLTTIGGPKELTAFLHNMGDHVTRLDRW
                     EPELNEAIPNDERDTTMPVAMATTLRKLLTGELLTLASRQQLIDWMEADKVAGPLLRSA
                     LPAGWFIADKSGAGERGSRGIIAALGPDGKPSRIVVIYTTGSQATMDERNRQIAEIGAS
                     LIKHW"
     primer_bind     5913..5932
                     /label=Amp-R
                     /note="Ampicillin resistance gene, reverse primer"
     promoter        complement(6151..6255)
                     /gene="bla"
                     /label=AmpR promoter
     primer_bind     6323..6341
                     /label=pBRforEco
                     /note="pBR322 vectors, upsteam of EcoRI site, forward
                     primer"
     primer_bind     complement(6379..6401)
                     /label=pGEX 3'
                     /note="pGEX vectors, reverse primer"
     primer_bind     6501..6520
                     /label=pRS-marker
                     /note="pRS vectors, use to sequence yeast selectable
                     marker"
     rep_origin      complement(6537..6992)
                     /direction=LEFT
                     /label=f1 ori
                     /note="f1 bacteriophage origin of replication; arrow
                     indicates direction of (+) strand synthesis"
     primer_bind     complement(6674..6695)
                     /label=F1ori-F
                     /note="F1 origin, forward primer"
     primer_bind     6886..6905
                     /label=F1ori-R
                     /note="F1 origin, reverse primer"
     repeat_region   7067..123
                     /label=AAV2 ITR
                     /note="inverted terminal repeat of adeno-associated virus
                     serotype 2"
     repeat_region   7078..123
                     /label=AAV2 ITR
ORIGIN
        1 ctcgctcgct cactgaggcc gcccgggcaa agcccgggcg tcgggcgacc tttggtcgcc
       61 cggcctcagt gagcgagcga gcgcgcagag agggagtggc caactccatc actaggggtt
      121 cctgcggcca agcgtggagc tagttattaa tagtaatcaa ttacggggtc attagttcat
      181 agcccatata tggagttccg cgttacataa cttacggtaa atggcccgcc tggctgaccg
      241 cccaacgacc cccgcccatt gacgtcaata atgacgtatg ttcccatagt aacgccaata
      301 gggactttcc attgacgtca atgggtggag tatttacggt aaactgccca cttggcagta
      361 catcaagtgt atcatatgcc aagtacgccc cctattgacg tcaatgacgg taaatggccc
      421 gcctggcatt atgcccagta catgacctta tgggactttc ctacttggca gtacatctac
      481 gtattagtca tcgctattac catggtgatg cggttttggc agtacatcaa tgggcgtgga
      541 tagcggtttg actcacgggg atttccaagt ctccacccca ttgacgtcaa tgggagtttg
      601 ttttggcacc aaaatcaacg ggactttcca aaatgtcgta acaactccgc cccattgacg
      661 caaatgggcg gtaggcgtgt acggtgggag gtctatataa gcagagctcg tttagtgaac
      721 cgtcagatcg cctggagacg ccatccacgc tgttttgacc tccatagaag acaccgggac
      781 cgatccagcc tccgcggatt cgaatcccgg ccgggaacgg tgcattggaa cgcggattcc
      841 ccgtgccaag agtgacgtaa gtaccgccta tagagtctat aggcccacaa aaaatgcttt
      901 cttcttttaa tatacttttt tgtttatctt atttctaata ctttccctaa tctctttctt
      961 tcagggcaat aatgatacaa tgtatcatgc ctctttgcac cattctaaag aataacagtg
     1021 ataatttctg ggttaaggca atagcaatat ttctgcatat aaatatttct gcatataaat
     1081 tgtaactgat gtaagaggtt tcatattgct aatagcagct acaatccagc taccattctg
     1141 cttttatttt atggttggga taaggctgga ttattctgag tccaagctag gcccttttgc
     1201 taatcatgtt catacctctt atcttcctcc cacagctcct gggcaacgtg ctggtctgtg
     1261 tgctggccca tcactttggc aaagaattgg gattcgaaca tcgattgaat tcaccatgat
     1321 ggtgagcaag ggcgaggaga ccacaatggg cgtaatcaag cccgacatga agatcaagct
     1381 gaagatggag ggcaacgtga atggccacgc cttcgtgatc gagggcgagg gcgagggcaa
     1441 gccctacgac ggcaccaaca ccatcaacct ggaggtgaag gagggagccc ccctgccctt
     1501 ctcctacgac attctgacca ccgcgttcgc ctacggcaac agggccttca ccaagtaccc
     1561 cgacgacatc cccaactact tcaagcagtc cttccccgag ggctactctt gggagcgcac
     1621 catgaccttc gaggacaagg gcatcgtgaa ggtgaagtcc gacatctcca tggaggagga
     1681 ctccttcatc tacgagatac acctcaaggg cgagaacttc ccccccaacg gccccgtgat
     1741 gcagaagaag accaccggct gggacgcctc caccgagagg atgtacgtgc gcgacggcgt
     1801 gctgaagggc gacgtcaagc acaagctgct gctggagggc ggcggccacc accgcgttga
     1861 cttcaagacc atctacaggg ccaagaaggc ggtgaagctg cccgactatc actttgtgga
     1921 ccaccgcatc gagatcctga accacgacaa ggactacaac aaggtgaccg tttacgagag
     1981 cgccgtggcc cgcatgatga agcggctggt gtacatcagc aagatcagcg gccacctgag
     2041 cctggaagag atccagcgga tcggcaaggt gtccatcaag aacaaccagc gggacaacat
     2101 caccggcgtg ctgctgtacc tgcagggcct gttcttccag atcctggaag gcgagaacga
     2161 gaaggtggac aagctgtaca agaaaatcct ggtggacgac cggcacacca acatcctgtg
     2221 cctgaaaacc gagtacgaca tcaccgaccg gatgttcccc aactgggcca tgaaaaccat
     2281 caacctgaac gagaacagcg agctgatgat ccagcccatc aagagcctgc tgcagaccat
     2341 cacccagagc caccgggtgc tggaaaagta catgcccgcc agagtgatct acctgatcaa
     2401 ccagggcatc aaccccctga ccgtggagcc ccagctggtc gagaagatca tcttcttcag
     2461 cgacatcctg gccttcagca ccctgaccga gaagctgccc gtgaacgagg tggtcatcct
     2521 ggtcaaccgg tacttcagca tctgcacccg gatcatcagc gcctacggcg gcgaagtgac
     2581 caagttcatc ggcgactgcg tgatggccag cttcaccaaa gagcagggcg acgccgccat
     2641 ccggaccagc ctggacatca tctccgagct gaagcagctg cggcaccacg tggaggccac
     2701 caaccccctg cacctgctgt acaccggcat cggcctgagc tacggccacg tgatcgaggg
     2761 caacatgggc agcagcctga agatggacca caccctgctg ggggacgccg tgaacgtggc
     2821 cgccaggctg gaagccctga caagacagct gccctacgcc ctggccttta cagccggcgt
     2881 gaagaagtgc tgccaggccc agtggacctt catcaacctg ggagcccacc aggtcaaggg
     2941 caagcaggaa gccatcgagg tctacaccgt gaatgaggcc cagaagtact acgacaccct
     3001 gcagatcacc cagctgatcc ggcagaccct ggaaaacgac aaggcgacga attttagtct
     3061 actgaaacaa gcgggagacg tggaggaaaa ccctggacct atggtgagca agggcgagga
     3121 gaccacaatg ggcgtaatca agcccgacat gaagatcaag ctgaagatgg agggcaacgt
     3181 gaatggccac gccttcgtga tcgagggcga gggcgagggc aagccctacg acggcaccaa
     3241 caccatcaac ctggaggtga aggagggagc ccccctgccc ttctcctacg acattctgac
     3301 caccgcgttc gcctacggca acagggcctt caccaagtac cccgacgaca tccccaacta
     3361 cttcaagcag tccttccccg agggctactc ttgggagcgc accatgacct tcgaggacaa
     3421 gggcatcgtg aaggtgaagt ccgacatctc catggaggag gactccttca tctacgagat
     3481 acacctcaag ggcgagaact tcccccccaa cggccccgtg atgcagaaga agaccaccgg
     3541 ctgggacgcc tccaccgaga ggatgtacgt gcgcgacggc gtgctgaagg gcgacgtcaa
     3601 gcacaagctg ctgctggagg gcggcggcca ccaccgcgtt gacttcaaga ccatctacag
     3661 ggccaagaag gcggtgaagc tgcccgacta tcactttgtg gaccaccgca tcgagatcct
     3721 gaaccacgac aaggactaca acaaggtgac cgtttacgag agcgccgtgg cccgcaactc
     3781 caccgacggc atggacgagc tgtacaagta actcgagaga tctacgggtg gcatccctgt
     3841 gacccctccc cagtgcctct cctggccctg gaagttgcca ctccagtgcc caccagcctt
     3901 gtcctaataa aattaagttg catcattttg tctgactagg tgtccttcta taatattatg
     3961 gggtggaggg gggtggtatg gagcaagggg caagttggga agacaacctg tagggcctgc
     4021 ggggtctatt gggaaccaag ctggagtgca gtggcacaat cttggctcac tgcaatctcc
     4081 gcctcctggg ttcaagcgat tctcctgcct cagcctcccg agttgttggg attccaggca
     4141 tgcatgacca ggctcagcta atttttgttt ttttggtaga gacggggttt caccatattg
     4201 gccaggctgg tctccaactc ctaatctcag gtgatctacc caccttggcc tcccaaattg
     4261 ctgggattac aggcgtgaac cactgctccc ttccctgtcc ttctgatttt gtaggtaacc
     4321 acgtgcggac cgaggccgca ggaaccccta gtgatggagt tggccactcc ctctctgcgc
     4381 gctcgctcgc tcactgaggc cgggcgacca aaggtcgccc gacgcccggg cggcctcagt
     4441 gagcgagcga gcgcgcagct gcctgcagga catgtgagca aaaggccagc aaaaggccag
     4501 gaaccgtaaa aaggccgcgt tgctggcgtt tttccatagg ctccgccccc ctgacgagca
     4561 tcacaaaaat cgacgctcaa gtcagaggtg gcgaaacccg acaggactat aaagatacca
     4621 ggcgtttccc cctggaagct ccctcgtgcg ctctcctgtt ccgaccctgc cgcttaccgg
     4681 atacctgtcc gcctttctcc cttcgggaag cgtggcgctt tctcatagct cacgctgtag
     4741 gtatctcagt tcggtgtagg tcgttcgctc caagctgggc tgtgtgcacg aaccccccgt
     4801 tcagcccgac cgctgcgcct tatccggtaa ctatcgtctt gagtccaacc cggtaagaca
     4861 cgacttatcg ccactggcag cagccactgg taacaggatt agcagagcga ggtatgtagg
     4921 cggtgctaca gagttcttga agtggtggcc taactacggc tacactagaa gaacagtatt
     4981 tggtatctgc gctctgctga agccagttac cttcggaaaa agagttggta gctcttgatc
     5041 cggcaaacaa accaccgctg gtagcggtgg tttttttgtt tgcaagcagc agattacgcg
     5101 cagaaaaaaa ggatctcaag aagatccttt gatcttttct acggggtctg acgctcagtg
     5161 gaacgaaaac tcacgttaag ggattttggt catgagatta tcaaaaagga tcttcaccta
     5221 gatcctttta aattaaaaat gaagttttaa atcaatctaa agtatatatg agtaaacttg
     5281 gtctgacagt taccaatgct taatcagtga ggcacctatc tcagcgatct gtctatttcg
     5341 ttcatccata gttgcctgac tccccgtcgt gtagataact acgatacggg agggcttacc
     5401 atctggcccc agtgctgcaa tgataccgcg agacccacgc tcaccggctc cagatttatc
     5461 agcaataaac cagccagccg gaagggccga gcgcagaagt ggtcctgcaa ctttatccgc
     5521 ctccatccag tctattaatt gttgccggga agctagagta agtagttcgc cagttaatag
     5581 tttgcgcaac gttgttgcca ttgctacagg catcgtggtg tcacgctcgt cgtttggtat
     5641 ggcttcattc agctccggtt cccaacgatc aaggcgagtt acatgatccc ccatgttgtg
     5701 caaaaaagcg gttagctcct tcggtcctcc gatcgttgtc agaagtaagt tggccgcagt
     5761 gttatcactc atggttatgg cagcactgca taattctctt actgtcatgc catccgtaag
     5821 atgcttttct gtgactggtg agtactcaac caagtcattc tgagaatagt gtatgcggcg
     5881 accgagttgc tcttgcccgg cgtcaatacg ggataatacc gcgccacata gcagaacttt
     5941 aaaagtgctc atcattggaa aacgttcttc ggggcgaaaa ctctcaagga tcttaccgct
     6001 gttgagatcc agttcgatgt aacccactcg tgcacccaac tgatcttcag catcttttac
     6061 tttcaccagc gtttctgggt gagcaaaaac aggaaggcaa aatgccgcaa aaaagggaat
     6121 aagggcgaca cggaaatgtt gaatactcat actcttcctt tttcaatatt attgaagcat
     6181 ttatcagggt tattgtctca tgagcggata catatttgaa tgtatttaga aaaataaaca
     6241 aataggggtt ccgcgcacat ttccccgaaa agtgccacct gacgtctaag aaaccattat
     6301 tatcatgaca ttaacctata aaaataggcg tatcacgagg ccctttcgtc tcgcgcgttt
     6361 cggtgatgac ggtgaaaacc tctgacacat gcagctcccg gagacggtca cagcttgtct
     6421 gtaagcggat gccgggagca gacaagcccg tcagggcgcg tcagcgggtg ttggcgggtg
     6481 tcggggctgg cttaactatg cggcatcaga gcagattgta ctgagagtgc accataaaat
     6541 tgtaaacgtt aatattttgt taaaattcgc gttaaatttt tgttaaatca gctcattttt
     6601 taaccaatag accgaaatcg gcaaaatccc ttataaatca aaagaatagc ccgagataga
     6661 gttgagtgtt gttccagttt ggaacaagag tccactatta aagaacgtgg actccaacgt
     6721 caaaggnnnn nnnnnnnnnn nnnnnnnnnn nnnnnnnnnn nnnnnnnnnn nnnnnnnnnn
     6781 nnnnnnnnnn nnnnnnnnnn nnnnnnnnnn nnnnnnnnnn nnnnnnnnnn nnnnnnnnnn
     6841 nnnnnnnnnn nnnnnnnnnn nnnnnnngnn nnnnnnnnnn nnnnnnnnnn nnnnnnnnnn
     6901 nnnnnnnnnn nnnnannnnn nnnnnnnnnn nnnnnnnnnn nnnnnnnnnn nnnnnnnnnn
     6961 nnnnnnnnnn nnnnnnnnnn nnnnnnnnnn nnnnnnnnnn nnnnnnnnnn tatgcggtgt
     7021 gaaataccgc acagatgcgt aaggagaaaa taccgcatca ggcgcccctg caggcagctg
     7081 cgcg
//
