Features (pLannotate 1.2.2; 19 found; start..end, strand, type, name):
     12..39      +  repeat_region  AAV2 ITR (fragment): inverted terminal repeat of adeno-associated virus serotype 2 inverted
     68..95      +  repeat_region  AAV2 ITR (fragment): inverted terminal repeat of adeno-associated virus serotype 2 inverted
    147..511     +  enhancer       CMV enhancer: human cytomegalovirus immediate early enhancer
    584..601     -  promoter       CMV promoter (fragment): human cytomegalovirus (CMV) immediate early promoter
    663..714     +  promoter       CMVd2 promoter: truncated human cytomegalovirus (CMV) immediate early promoter that yields moderately reduced expression relative to the full-length promoter
    863..890     +  intron         CMV intron (fragment): modified intron A from human cytomegalovirus (CMV)
    895..1241    +  intron         β-globin intron (fragment): internally truncated intron from human β-globin
   1245..1292    +  CDS            HBB (fragment): HBB_COLGU - Experimental evidence at transcript level: Swiss-Prot protein existence level 2. Involved in oxygen transport from the lung to the various peripheral tissues. From Colobus guereza (Mantled guereza) (Eastern black-and-white colobus monkey).
   1322..1996    +  CDS            mTFP1: mTFP1 is a basic (constitutively fluorescent) cyan fluorescent protein published in 2006, derived from Clavularia sp.. It has low acid sensitivity.
   3104..3814    +  CDS            mTFP1: monomeric teal (cyan) fluorescent protein (Ai et al., 2006) mammalian codon-optimized
   3829..4305    +  polyA_signal   hGH poly(A) signal: human growth hormone polyadenylation signal
   4343..4483    +  repeat_region  AAV2 ITR: inverted terminal repeat of adeno-associated virus serotype 2 inverted
   4488..4539    -  misc_feature   bom (fragment): basis of mobility region from pBR322
   4558..4938    +  rep_origin     M13 ori (sequence partly withheld): M13 bacteriophage origin of replication; arrow indicates direction of (+) strand synthesis
   5014..5063    -  misc_feature   bom (fragment): basis of mobility region from pBR322
   5165..5200    -  CDS            rop (fragment): Rop protein, which maintains plasmids at low copy number; rop
   5295..5399    +  promoter       AmpR promoter: bla
   5400..6260    +  CDS            AmpR: β-lactamase; bla; confers resistance to ampicillin, carbenicillin, and related antibiotics
   6431..7019    +  rep_origin     ori: high-copy-number ColE1/pMB1/pBR322/pUC origin of replication
>Addgene plasmid #158969 | pAAV_2pabPAC | depositor full sequence | sequence record 306856 | pAAV_2pabPAC sequence 7080 bps
CCTGCAGGCAGCTGCGCGCTCGCTCGCTCACTGAGGCCGCCCGGGCGTCGGGCGACCTTTGGTCGCCCGG
CCTCAGTGAGCGAGCGAGCGCGCAGAGAGGGAGTGGCCAACTCCATCACTAGGGGTTCCTGCGGCCAAGC
GTGGAGCTAGTTATTAATAGTAATCAATTACGGGGTCATTAGTTCATAGCCCATATATGGAGTTCCGCGT
TACATAACTTACGGTAAATGGCCCGCCTGGCTGACCGCCCAACGACCCCCGCCCATTGACGTCAATAATG
ACGTATGTTCCCATAGTAACGTCAATAGGGACTTTCCATTGACGTCAATGGGTGGAGTATTTACGGTAAA
CTGCCCACTTGGCAGTACATCAAGTGTATCATATGCCAAGTACGCCCCCTATTGACGTCAATGACGGTAA
ATGGCCCGCCTGGCATTATGCCCAGTACATGACCTTATGGGACTTTCCTACTTGGCAGTACATCTACGTA
TTAGTCATCGCTATTACCATGGTGATGCGGTTTTGGCAGTACATCAATGGGCGTGGATAGCGGTTTGACT
CACGGGGATTTCCAAGTCTCCACCCCATTGACGTCAATGGGAGTTTGTTTTGCACCAAAATCAACGGGAC
TTTCCAAAATGTCGTAACAACTCCGCCCCATTGACGCAAATGGGCGGTAGGCGTGTACGGTGGGAGGTCT
ATATAAGCAGAGCTCGTTTAGTGAACCGTCAGATCGCCTGGAGACGCCATCCACGCTGTTTTGACCTCCA
TAGAAGACACCGGGACCGATCCAGCCTCCGCGGATTCGAATCCCGGCCGGGAACGGTGCATTGGAACGCG
GATTCCCCGTGCCAAGAGTGACGTAAGTACCGCCTATAGAGTCTATAGGCCCACAAAAAATGCTTTCTTC
TTTTAATATACTTTTTTGTTTATCTTATTTCTAATACTTTCCCTAATCTCTTTCTTTCAGGGCAATAATG
ATACAATGTATCATGCCTCTTTGCACCATTCTAAAGAATAACAGTGATAATTTCTGGGTTAAGGCAATAG
CAATATTTCTGCATATAAATATTTCTGCATATAAATTGTAACTGATGTAAGAGGTTTCATATTGCTAATA
GCAGCTACAATCCAGCTACCATTCTGCTTTTATTTTATGGTTGGGATAAGGCTGGATTATTCTGAGTCCA
AGCTAGGCCCTTTTGCTAATCATGTTCATACCTCTTATCTTCCTCCCACAGCTCCTGGGCAACGTGCTGG
TCTGTGTGCTGGCCCATCACTTTGGCAAAGAATTGGGATTCGAACATCGATTGAATTCACCATGGTGAGC
AAGGGCGAGGAGACCACAATGGGCGTAATCAAGCCCGACATGAAGATCAAGCTGAAGATGGAGGGCAACG
TGAATGGCCACGCCTTCGTGATCGAGGGCGAGGGCGAGGGCAAGCCCTACGACGGCACCAACACCATCAA
CCTGGAGGTGAAGGAGGGAGCCCCCCTGCCCTTCTCCTACGACATTCTGACCACCGCGTTCGCCTACGGC
AACAGGGCCTTCACCAAGTACCCCGACGACATCCCCAACTACTTCAAGCAGTCCTTCCCCGAGGGCTACT
CTTGGGAGCGCACCATGACCTTCGAGGACAAGGGCATCGTGAAGGTGAAGTCCGACATCTCCATGGAGGA
GGACTCCTTCATCTACGAGATACACCTCAAGGGCGAGAACTTCCCCCCCAACGGCCCCGTGATGCAGAAG
AAGACCACCGGCTGGGACGCCTCCACCGAGAGGATGTACGTGCGCGACGGCGTGCTGAAGGGCGACGTCA
AGCACAAGCTGCTGCTGGAGGGCGGCGGCCACCACCGCGTTGACTTCAAGACCATCTACAGGGCCAAGAA
GGCGGTGAAGCTGCCCGACTATCACTTTGTGGACCACCGCATCGAGATCCTGAACCACGACAAGGACTAC
AACAAGGTGACCGTTTACGAGAGCGCCGTGGCCCGCATGATGAAGCGGCTGGTGTACATCAGCAAGATCA
GCGGCCACCTGAGCCTGGAAGAGATCCAGCGGATCGGCAAGGTGTCCATCAAGAACAACCAGCGGGACAA
CATCACCGGCGTGCTGCTGTACCTGCAGGGCCTGTTCTTCCAGATCCTGGAAGGCGAGAACGAGAAGGTG
GACAAGCTGTACAAGAAAATCCTGGTGGACGACCGGCACACCAACATCCTGTGCCTGAAAACCGAGTACG
ACATCACCGACCGGATGTTCCCCAACTGGGCCATGAAAACCATCAACCTGAACGAGAACAGCGAGCTGAT
GATCCAGCCCATCAAGAGCCTGCTGCAGACCATCACCCAGAGCCACCGGGTGCTGGAAAAGTACATGCCC
GCCAGAGTGATCTACCTGATCAACCAGGGCATCAACCCCCTGACCGTGGAGCCCCAGCTGGTCGAGAAGA
TCATCTTCTTCAGCGACATCCTGGCCTTCAGCACCCTGACCGAGAAGCTGCCCGTGAACGAGGTGGTCAT
CCTGGTCAACCGGTACTTCAGCATCTGCACCCGGATCATCAGCGCCTACGGCGGCGAAGTGACCAAGTTC
ATCGGCGACTGCGTGATGGCCAGCTTCACCAAAGAGCAGGGCGACGCCGCCATCCGGACCAGCCTGGACA
TCATCTCCGAGCTGAAGCAGCTGCGGCACCACGTGGAGGCCACCAACCCCCTGCACCTGCTGTACACCGG
CATCGGCCTGAGCTACGGCCACGTGATCGAGGGCAACATGGGCAGCAGCCTGAAGATGGACCACACCCTG
CTGGGGGACGCCGTGAACGTGGCCGCCAGGCTGGAAGCCCTGACAAGACAGCTGCCCTACGCCCTGGCCT
TTACAGCCGGCGTGAAGAAGTGCTGCCAGGCCCAGTGGACCTTCATCAACCTGGGAGCCCACCAGGTCAA
GGGCAAGCAGGAAGCCATCGAGGTCTACACCGTGAATGAGGCCCAGAAGTACTACGACACCCTGCAGATC
ACCCAGCTGATCCGGCAGACCCTGGAAAACGACAAGGCGACGAATTTTAGTCTACTGAAACAAGCGGGAG
ACGTGGAGGAAAACCCTGGACCTATGGTGAGCAAGGGCGAGGAGACCACAATGGGCGTAATCAAGCCCGA
CATGAAGATCAAGCTGAAGATGGAGGGCAACGTGAATGGCCACGCCTTCGTGATCGAGGGCGAGGGCGAG
GGCAAGCCCTACGACGGCACCAACACCATCAACCTGGAGGTGAAGGAGGGAGCCCCCCTGCCCTTCTCCT
ACGACATTCTGACCACCGCGTTCGCCTACGGCAACAGGGCCTTCACCAAGTACCCCGACGACATCCCCAA
CTACTTCAAGCAGTCCTTCCCCGAGGGCTACTCTTGGGAGCGCACCATGACCTTCGAGGACAAGGGCATC
GTGAAGGTGAAGTCCGACATCTCCATGGAGGAGGACTCCTTCATCTACGAGATACACCTCAAGGGCGAGA
ACTTCCCCCCCAACGGCCCCGTGATGCAGAAGAAGACCACCGGCTGGGACGCCTCCACCGAGAGGATGTA
CGTGCGCGACGGCGTGCTGAAGGGCGACGTCAAGCACAAGCTGCTGCTGGAGGGCGGCGGCCACCACCGC
GTTGACTTCAAGACCATCTACAGGGCCAAGAAGGCGGTGAAGCTGCCCGACTATCACTTTGTGGACCACC
GCATCGAGATCCTGAACCACGACAAGGACTACAACAAGGTGACCGTTTACGAGAGCGCCGTGGCCCGCAA
CTCCACCGACGGCATGGACGAGCTGTACAAGTAACTCGAGAGATCTACGGGTGGCATCCCTGTGACCCCT
CCCCAGTGCCTCTCCTGGCCCTGGAAGTTGCCACTCCAGTGCCCACCAGCCTTGTCCTAATAAAATTAAG
TTGCATCATTTTGTCTGACTAGGTGTCCTTCTATAATATTATGGGGTGGAGGGGGGTGGTATGGAGCAAG
GGGCAAGTTGGGAAGACAACCTGTAGGGCCTGCGGGGTCTATTGGGAACCAAGCTGGAGTGCAGTGGCAC
AATCTTGGCTCACTGCAATCTCCGCCTCCTGGGTTCAAGCGATTCTCCTGCCTCAGCCTCCCGAGTTGTT
GGGATTCCAGGCATGCATGACCAGGCTCAGCTAATTTTTGTTTTTTTGGTAGAGACGGGGTTTCACCATA
TTGGCCAGGCTGGTCTCCAACTCCTAATCTCAGGTGATCTACCCACCTTGGCCTCCCAAATTGCTGGGAT
TACAGGCGTGAACCACTGCTCCCTTCCCTGTCCTTCTGATTTTGTAGGTAACCACGTGCGGACCGAGGCC
GCAGGAACCCCTAGTGATGGAGTTGGCCACTCCCTCTCTGCGCGCTCGCTCGCTCACTGAGGCCGGGCGA
CCAAAGGTCGCCCGACGCCCGGGCTTTGCCCGGGCGGCCTCAGTGAGCGAGCGAGCGCGCAGCTGCCTGC
AGGGGCGCCTGATGCGGTATTTTCTCCTTACGCATCTGTGCGGTATTTCACACCGCATA
[142 nt withheld, positions 4540-4681]
C
[141 nt withheld, positions 4683-4823]
CCTTTGACGTTGGAGTCCACGTTCTTTAATAGTGGACTCTTGTTCCAAACTGGAACAACACTCAACCCTA
TCTCGGGCTATTCTTTTGATTTATAAGGGATTTTGCCGATTTCGGCCTATTGGTTAAAAAATGAGCTGAT
TTAACAAAAATTTAACGCGAATTTTAACAAAATATTAACGTTTACAATTTTATGGTGCACTCTCAGTACA
ATCTGCTCTGATGCCGCATAGTTAAGCCAGCCCCGACACCCGCCAACACCCGCTGACGCGCCCTGACGGG
CTTGTCTGCTCCCGGCATCCGCTTACAGACAAGCTGTGACCGTCTCCGGGAGCTGCATGTGTCAGAGGTT
TTCACCGTCATCACCGAAACGCGCGAGACGAAAGGGCCTCGTGATACGCCTATTTTTATAGGTTAATGTC
ATGATAATAATGGTTTCTTAGACGTCAGGTGGCACTTTTCGGGGAAATGTGCGCGGAACCCCTATTTGTT
TATTTTTCTAAATACATTCAAATATGTATCCGCTCATGAGACAATAACCCTGATAAATGCTTCAATAATA
TTGAAAAAGGAAGAGTATGAGTATTCAACATTTCCGTGTCGCCCTTATTCCCTTTTTTGCGGCATTTTGC
CTTCCTGTTTTTGCTCACCCAGAAACGCTGGTGAAAGTAAAAGATGCTGAAGATCAGTTGGGTGCACGAG
TGGGTTACATCGAACTGGATCTCAACAGCGGTAAGATCCTTGAGAGTTTTCGCCCCGAAGAACGTTTTCC
AATGATGAGCACTTTTAAAGTTCTGCTATGTGGCGCGGTATTATCCCGTATTGACGCCGGGCAAGAGCAA
CTCGGTCGCCGCATACACTATTCTCAGAATGACTTGGTTGAGTACTCACCAGTCACAGAAAAGCATCTTA
CGGATGGCATGACAGTAAGAGAATTATGCAGTGCTGCCATAACCATGAGTGATAACACTGCGGCCAACTT
ACTTCTGACAACGATCGGAGGACCGAAGGAGCTAACCGCTTTTTTGCACAACATGGGGGATCATGTAACT
CGCCTTGATCGTTGGGAACCGGAGCTGAATGAAGCCATACCAAACGACGAGCGTGACACCACGATGCCTG
TAGCAATGGCAACAACGTTGCGCAAACTATTAACTGGCGAACTACTTACTCTAGCTTCCCGGCAACAATT
AATAGACTGGATGGAGGCGGATAAAGTTGCAGGACCACTTCTGCGCTCGGCCCTTCCGGCTGGCTGGTTT
ATTGCTGATAAATCTGGAGCCGGTGAGCGTGGGTCTCGCGGTATCATTGCAGCACTGGGGCCAGATGGTA
AGCCCTCCCGTATCGTAGTTATCTACACGACGGGGAGTCAGGCAACTATGGATGAACGAAATAGACAGAT
CGCTGAGATAGGTGCCTCACTGATTAAGCATTGGTAACTGTCAGACCAAGTTTACTCATATATACTTTAG
ATTGATTTAAAACTTCATTTTTAATTTAAAAGGATCTAGGTGAAGATCCTTTTTGATAATCTCATGACCA
AAATCCCTTAACGTGAGTTTTCGTTCCACTGAGCGTCAGACCCCGTAGAAAAGATCAAAGGATCTTCTTG
AGATCCTTTTTTTCTGCGCGTAATCTGCTGCTTGCAAACAAAAAAACCACCGCTACCAGCGGTGGTTTGT
TTGCCGGATCAAGAGCTACCAACTCTTTTTCCGAAGGTAACTGGCTTCAGCAGAGCGCAGATACCAAATA
CTGTCCTTCTAGTGTAGCCGTAGTTAGGCCACCACTTCAAGAACTCTGTAGCACCGCCTACATACCTCGC
TCTGCTAATCCTGTTACCAGTGGCTGCTGCCAGTGGCGATAAGTCGTGTCTTACCGGGTTGGACTCAAGA
CGATAGTTACCGGATAAGGCGCAGCGGTCGGGCTGAACGGGGGGTTCGTGCACACAGCCCAGCTTGGAGC
GAACGACCTACACCGAACTGAGATACCTACAGCGTGAGCTATGAGAAAGCGCCACGCTTCCCGAAGGGAG
AAAGGCGGACAGGTATCCGGTAAGCGGCAGGGTCGGAACAGGAGAGCGCACGAGGGAGCTTCCAGGGGGA
AACGCCTGGTATCTTTATAGTCCTGTCGGGTTTCGCCACCTCTGACTTGAGCGTCGATTTTTGTGATGCT
CGTCAGGGGGGCGGAGCCTATGGAAAAACGCCAGCAACGCGGCCTTTTTACGGTTCCTGGCCTTTTGCTG
GCCTTTTGCTCACATGT
